>Addgene plasmid #164960 | pENTR-D-TOPO-kcnn4 | addgene full sequence | sequence record 327168 | Addgene NGS Result
CGACTGGAAAGCGGGCAGTGAGCGCAACGCAATTAATACGCGTACCGCTAGCCAGGAAGAGTTTGTAGAA
ACGCAAAAAGGCCATCCGTCAGGATGGCCTTCTGCTTAGTTTGATGCCTGGCAGTTTATGGCGGGCGTCC
TGCCCGCCACCCTCCGGGCCGTTGCTTCACAACGTTCAAATCCGCTCCCGGCGGATTTGTCCTACTCAGG
AGAGCGTTCACCGACAAACAACAGATAAAACGAAAGGCCCAGTCTTCCGACTGAGCCTTTCGTTTTATTT
GATGCCTGGCAGTTCCCTACTCTCGCGTTAACGCTAGCATGGATGTTTTCCCAGTCACGACGTTGTAAAA
CGACGGCCAGTCTTAAGCTCGGGCCCCAAATAATGATTTTATTTTGACTGATAGTGACCTGTTCGTTGCA
ACAAATTGATGAGCAATGCTTTTTTATAATGCCAACTTTGTACAAAAAAGCAGGCTCCGCGGCCGCCCCC
TTCACCATGGAGATGACCGCTCGCTTCGCGCAGTTGGAGACCATGGTGGACGGCAAAAACTGCGATGGCC
TTGTGAACCATAACGGGGAAACAACAGAGATAAGAGTTCCGCTGTCCCACATGGGGAAGAGAATGAGTCC
TATTGAAGGGTTGAACCTCTACAGACTGCGCGACAGAAAGTTCTTACTGGAGGACAAAAGGCGCCTGTGC
GCGTGGGCTCTGGGCACCGCGCTGTTGGGCATTCTGCTAATGGTGTTACACGCTGAGCTGTGCCCAGTAG
TGTACCAGCCGGGATCCATATATGCCCTCTCCATAAACGGTCTCATTAGTTTCTCCACTGGTTGTCTGCT
CATTCTCATCATCGCCTTCCATTATAAAGACATCAGACTTTTCATCATTGACCACAACCAGGTGGACTGG
CGCATTGCCATGACCAGCTACCGGGTGCTTGGCATCTCCCTGGAGCTCATGGTCTGCGCCATCCATCCCG
TGGTCATCTACCTGAGGCCAGACGGGGAGGACAAACTTGGGAGGAAACCAGAGCAGAATTCGTCAACCCC
CCTGTGCTTGTCATCCAGTCACAGAGAAGTCATGCTGGACGTTGAGCTGCTGCTGTCGGCCCTCATGTTC
TTGAGACTGTATCTGGTGCACAGAGCCGTCCTGTTGCACAGTAAAGTGCTCCTCAGCGCCTCGTACAGGA
GCATCGGATCCCTCAACAACATCAACTTCACCTTCCGCTTCGTGCTAAAGGTGTTAATGAACAAATATCC
AGCCCGAACGCTGCTGGTCTTCATTATGTTCTTCTGGCTCTCTGCATCTTGGATGCTGCGACTGTGTGAA
AGGGAGAAGCAGGTAGACACAGGTGGCATGGACACAGCGCTGTGGCTCATTGCCATCACCTTCCTCACAG
TGGGCTATGGAGACGTGTCCCCTCACACCAGCTGTGGAAAGGTGGTGTGTCTCTTCACAGGCGTCATGGG
TGTGGCTTGTACTGCTATGTTGGTAGCAGTCATGACTAAGAAATTGGCACTTAACAAAGGAGAGAAACAT
GTGCATTTCTTCATGATGGACATTCAGATCTCAAAGCGGATCAGACATGCAGCAGCCAATGTGCTGAGGG
AATGTTGGCTTCTGCATCGCACTACCCAAACTAAATACACTAGTGGAGAACATCGACACCATCAGAGGTG
CCTGCTGGAGGCCATCCGTGTATTTCGTCATTTGCGGTTGAAGCAGAGGAAGTTAAGAGACTATGCCAGT
GAAATGGTGGATCTCTCAAAGATGCAGATGATCATGTGTGATCTGAGTGCAAACTGGAACAGCTCTTATC
ACGAGCTGGAGCAGCGAATCATCTCCATGGAGCAGAAGCTGGATGAACTGAGACGCTCCTTCCAAAACAC
CTCGGAGCTGCTCACACAGGCGCTACATCACCGCAGACTGGACTACAGGTGAAAGGGTGGGCGCGCCGAC
CCAGCTTTCTTGTACAAAGTTGGCATTATAAGAAAGCATTGCTTATCAATTTGTTGCAACGAACAGGTCA
CTATCAGTCAAAATAAAATCATTATTTGCCATCCAGCTGATATCCCCTATAGTGAGTCGTATTACATGGT
CATAGCTGTTTCCTGGCAGCTCTGGCCCGTGTCTCAAAATCTCTGATGTTACATTGCACAAGATAAAAAT
ATATCATCATGAACAATAAAACTGTCTGCTTACATAAACAGTAATACAAGGGGTGTTATGAGCCATATTC
AACGGGAAACGTCGAGGCCGCGATTAAATTCCAACATGGATGCTGATTTATATGGGTATAAATGGGCTCG
CGATAATGTCGGGCAATCAGGTGCGACAATCTATCGCTTGTATGGGAAGCCCGATGCGCCAGAGTTGTTT
CTGAAACATGGCAAAGGTAGCGTTGCCAATGATGTTACAGATGAGATGGTCAGACTAAACTGGCTGACGG
AATTTATGCCTCTTCCGACCATCAAGCATTTTATCCGTACTCCTGATGATGCATGGTTACTCACCACTGC
GATCCCCGGAAAAACAGCATTCCAGGTATTAGAAGAATATCCTGATTCAGGTGAAAATATTGTTGATGCG
CTGGCAGTGTTCCTGCGCCGGTTGCATTCGATTCCTGTTTGTAATTGTCCTTTTAACAGCGATCGCGTAT
TTCGTCTCGCTCAGGCGCAATCACGAATGAATAACGGTTTGGTTGATGCGAGTGATTTTGATGACGAGCG
TAATGGCTGGCCTGTTGAACAAGTCTGGAAAGAAATGCATAAACTTTTGCCATTCTCACCGGATTCAGTC
GTCACTCATGGTGATTTCTCACTTGATAACCTTATTTTTGACGAGGGGAAATTAATAGGTTGTATTGATG
TTGGACGAGTCGGAATCGCAGACCGATACCAGGATCTTGCCATCCTATGGAACTGCCTCGGTGAGTTTTC
TCCTTCATTACAGAAACGGCTTTTTCAAAAATATGGTATTGATAATCCTGATATGAATAAATTGCAGTTT
CATTTGATGCTCGATGAGTTTTTCTAATCAGAATTGGTTAATTGGTTGTAACACTGGCAGAGCATTACGC
TGACTTGACGGGACGGCGCAAGCTCATGACCAAAATCCCTTAACGTGAGTTACGCGTCGTTCCACTGAGC
GTCAGACCCCGTAGAAAAGATCAAAGGATCTTCTTGAGATCCTTTTTTTCTGCGCGTAATCTGCTGCTTG
CAAACAAAAAAACCACCGCTACCAGCGGTGGTTTGTTTGCCGGATCAAGAGCTACCAACTCTTTTTCCGA
AGGTAACTGGCTTCAGCAGAGCGCAGATACCAAATACTGTTCTTCTAGTGTAGCCGTAGTTAGGCCACCA
CTTCAAGAACTCTGTAGCACCGCCTACATACCTCGCTCTGCTAATCCTGTTACCAGTGGCTGCTGCCAGT
GGCGATAAGTCGTGTCTTACCGGGTTGGACTCAAGACGATAGTTACCGGATAAGGCGCAGCGGTCGGGCT
GAACGGGGGGTTCGTGCACACAGCCCAGCTTGGAGCGAACGACCTACACCGAACTGAGATACCTACAGCG
TGAGCTATGAGAAAGCGCCACGCTTCCCGAAGGGAGAAAGGCGGACAGGTATCCGGTAAGCGGCAGGGTC
GGAACAGGAGAGCGCACGAGGGAGCTTCCAGGGGGAAACGCCTGGTATCTTTATAGTCCTGTCGGGTTTC
GCCACCTCTGACTTGAGCGTCGATTTTTGTGATGCTCGTCAGGGGGGCGGAGCCTATGGAAAAACGCCAG
CAACGCGGCCTTTTTACGGTTCCTGGCCTTTTGCTGGCCTTTTGCTCACATGTTCTTTCCTGCGTTATCC
CCTGATTCTGTGGATAACCGTATTACCGCCTTTGAGTGAGCTGATACCGCTCGCCGCAGCCGAACGACCG
AGCGCAGCGAGTCAGTGAGCGAGGAAGCGGAAGAGCGCCCAATACGCAAACCGCCTCTCCCCGCGCGTTG
GCCGATTCATTAATGCAGCTGGCACGACAGGTTTCC
Features (pLannotate 1.2.2; 9 found; start..end, strand, type, name):
     76..103     -  terminator     rrnB T2 terminator: transcription terminator T2 from the E. coli rrnB gene
    235..278     +  terminator     rrnB T1 terminator: Escherichia coli rrnB; transcription terminator T1 from the E. coli rrnB gene
    325..361     -  CDS            lacZα (fragment): LacZα fragment of β-galactosidase; lacZ fragment
    377..476     +  protein_bind   attL1: mutant version of attL; recombination site for the Gateway® LR reaction LR Clonase™
   1959..2058    -  protein_bind   attL2: mutant version of attL; recombination site for the Gateway® LR reaction LR Clonase™
   2076..2094    -  promoter       T7 promoter: promoter for bacteriophage T7 RNA polymerase
   2228..3037    +  CDS            KanR: aminoglycoside phosphotransferase; aph(3')-Ia; confers resistance to kanamycin in bacteria or G418 (Geneticin®) in eukaryotes
   3184..3772    +  rep_origin     ori: high-copy-number ColE1/pMB1/pBR322/pUC origin of replication
   3955..21      +  CDS            lacI (fragment) (across the origin): lac repressor; lacI; The lac repressor binds to the lac operator to inhibit transcription in E. coli. This inhibition can be relieved by adding lactose or isopropyl-β-D-thiogalactopyranoside (IPTG).
