[The description below was written by a language model from this plasmid's Addgene catalogue record and pLannotate feature annotations shown in this document.]
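Description:
pENTR-D-TOPO-kcnn4 is a Gateway entry clone built on the Invitrogen pENTR-D-TOPO backbone, a small bacterial cloning vector that accepts PCR products by directional TOPO cloning. The complete plasmid is 4,026 bp. It is maintained in E. coli at high copy through a ColE1/pUC-type origin of replication and is selected with kanamycin through an aminoglycoside phosphotransferase (KanR) gene. rrnB T1 and T2 transcription terminators lie upstream of the cloning region, where they limit read-through transcription from the vector into the insert. Short lacZα and lacI fragments are also annotated, and these appear to be non-functional backbone remnants.

The payload is the coding sequence of zebrafish (Danio rerio) kcnn4, also known as si:dkeyp-84f3.3, recorded as a 1,446 bp insert. The associated publication title places the gene among the calcium-activated potassium channels. The annotation software did not label the insert itself, but the unannotated interval between the attL1 and attL2 sites matches its expected position and size. These attL sites are the substrates for the Gateway LR Clonase reaction, which moves the flanked coding sequence into any attR-containing destination vector while preserving orientation and reading frame. The entry clone has no promoter positioned to express the gene in eukaryotic cells. The only annotated promoter is a T7 promoter just outside attL2, oriented back toward the insert, which could in principle drive in vitro transcription across it. The record does not mention tags or reporters. The plasmid therefore serves mainly as a sequence-verified source of the kcnn4 CDS for building expression constructs, in the context of studying these channels in zebrafish embryonic development.
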