Addgene plasmid #164960: pENTR-D-TOPO-kcnn4
Purpose: Zebrafish kcnn4 gene CDS
Depositing lab: GuangJun Zhang. Depositing organization: Purdue University. Publication: Phylogenetic and developmental analyses indicate complex functions of Calcium-Activated Potassium Channels in zebrafish embryonic development. Silic MR, Black MM, Zhang G. Dev Dyn. 2021 Mar 16. doi: 10.1002/dvdy.329. PubMed 33728688.
Backbone
  Vector backbone: pENTR-D-TOPO
  Backbone manufacturer: Invitrogen
  Backbone size w/o insert (bp): 2580
  Total vector size (bp): 4026
  Vector type: PCR cloning vector
Growth in bacteria
  Bacterial resistance: Kanamycin, 50 μg/mL
  Growth temperature: 37°C
  Growth strain: DH5alpha
  Copy number: High Copy
Gene/Insert
  Gene/Insert name: kcnn4 (alt name: si:dkeyp-84f3.3)
  Species: D. rerio (zebrafish)
  Insert size (bp): 1446
  Entrez Gene: kcnn4 (a.k.a. si:dkeyp-84f3.3)
  Cloning method: TOPO Cloning
  Sequencing primers: 5′ M13F; 3′ M13R
Terms and licenses: Academic/Nonprofit Terms; Industry Terms: Not Available to Industry
How to cite: pENTR-D-TOPO-kcnn4 was a gift from GuangJun Zhang (Addgene plasmid # 164960 ; http://n2t.net/addgene:164960 ; RRID:Addgene_164960)
